LOCUS       Exported 5706 bp ds-DNA circular SYN 13-MAY-2021
DEFINITION  Yeast Expression plasmid for SARS-CoV-2 2'-O-ribose
            methyltransferase.
ACCESSION   .
VERSION     .
KEYWORDS    pGBW-m4046556
SOURCE      synthetic DNA construct
  ORGANISM  synthetic DNA construct
REFERENCE   1 (bases 1 to 5706)
  TITLE     SARS-CoV-2 protein Yeast expression constructs, tagged, for protein
            expression and/or purification
REFERENCE   2 (bases 1 to 5706)
  AUTHORS   .
  TITLE     Direct Submission
  JOURNAL   Exported May 13, 2021 from SnapGene Server 1.1.58
            http://www.snapgene.com
FEATURES             Location/Qualifiers
     source          1..5706
                     /organism="synthetic DNA construct"
                     /mol_type="other DNA"
     promoter        25..466
                     /gene="S. cerevisiae GAL1"
                     /label=GAL1 promoter
                     /note="inducible promoter, regulated by Gal4"
     protein_bind    25..142
                     /label=UAS
                     /bound_moiety="Gal4"
                     /note="upstream activating sequence mediating
                     Gal4-dependent induction"
     primer_bind     437..460
                     /label=GAL1
                     /note="S. cerevisiae GAL1 promoter, forward primer"
     CDS             1375..1392
                     /codon_start=1
                     /product="thrombin recognition and cleavage site"
                     /label=thrombin site
                     /translation="LVPRGS"
     CDS             1393..1416
                     /codon_start=1
                     /product="peptide that binds Strep-Tactin(R), an engineered
                     form of streptavidin"
                     /label=Strep-Tag II
                     /translation="WSHPQFEK"
     primer_bind     complement(1461..1479)
                     /label=CYC1
                     /note="CYC1 transcription termination signal, reverse
                     primer"
     CDS             1830..2633
                     /codon_start=1
                     /gene="S. cerevisiae URA3"
                     /product="orotidine-5'-phosphate decarboxylase, required
                     for uracil biosynthesis"
                     /label=URA3
                     /note="yeast auxotrophic marker, counterselectable with
                     5-fluoroorotic acid (5-FOA)"
                     /translation="MSKATYKERAATHPSPVAAKLFNIMHEKQTNLCASLDVRTTKELL
                     ELVEALGPKICLLKTHVDILTDFSMEGTVKPLKALSAKYNFLLFEDRKFADIGNTVKLQ
                     YSAGVYRIAEWADITNAHGVVGPGIVSGLKQAAEEVTKEPRGLLMLAELSCKGSLSTGE
                     YTKGTVDIAKSDKDFVIGFIAQRDMGGRDEGYDWLIMTPGVGLDDKGDALGQQYRTVDD
                     VVSTGSDIIIVGRGLFAKGRDAKVEGERYRKAGWEAYLRRCGQQN"
     rep_origin      2716..3698
                     /label=2u ori
                     /note="yeast 2u plasmid origin of replication"
     terminator      3776..3805
                     /label=T3Te terminator
                     /note="phage T3 early transcription terminator"
     rep_origin      3827..4414
                     /direction=RIGHT
                     /label=ori
                     /note="high-copy-number ColE1/pMB1/pBR322/pUC origin of
                     replication"
     terminator      4426..4453
                     /label=T7Te terminator
                     /note="phage T7 early transcription terminator"
     CDS             complement(4477..4668)
                     /codon_start=1
                     /gene="rop"
                     /product="Rop protein, which maintains plasmids at low copy
                     number"
                     /label=rop
                     /translation="MTKQEKTALNMARFIRSQTLTLLEKLNELDADEQADICESLHDHA
                     DELYRSCLARFGDDGENL"
     CDS             complement(4669..5529)
                     /codon_start=1
                     /gene="bla"
                     /product="beta-lactamase"
                     /label=AmpR
                     /note="confers resistance to ampicillin, carbenicillin, and
                     related antibiotics"
                     /translation="MSIQHFRVALIPFFAAFCLPVFAHPETLVKVKDAEDQLGARVGYI
                     ELDLNSGKILESLRPEERFPMMSTFKVLLCGAVLSRIDAGQEQLGRRIHYSQNDLVEYS
                     PVTEKHLTDGMTVRELCSAAITMSDNTAANLLLATIGGPKELTAFLHNMGDHVTRLDRW
                     EPELNEAIPNDERDTTMPVAMATTLRKLLTGELLTLASRQQLIDWMEADKVAGSLLRSA
                     LPAGWFIADKSGAGERGSRGIIAALGPDGKPSRIVVIYTTGSQATMDERNRQIAEIGAS
                     LIKHW"
     primer_bind     5292..5311
                     /label=Amp-R
                     /note="Ampicillin resistance gene, reverse primer"
     promoter        complement(5530..5632)
                     /label=cat promoter
                     /note="promoter of the E. coli cat gene encoding
                     chloramphenicol acetyltransferase"
     terminator      5633..5664
                     /label=tonB terminator
                     /note="bidirectional E. coli tonB-P14 transcription
                     terminator"
ORIGIN
        1 gcggccgctt gctatattga agtacggatt agaagccgcc gagcgggcga cagccctccg
       61 acggaagact ctcctccgtg cgtcctcgtc ttcaccggtc gcgttcctga aacgcagatg
      121 tgcctcgcgc cgcactgctc cgaacaataa agattctaca atactagctt ttatggttat
      181 gaagaggaaa aattggcagt aacctggccc cacaaacctt caaattaacg aatcaaatta
      241 acaaccatag gatgataatg cgattagttt tttagcctta tttctggggt aattaatcag
      301 cgaagcgatg atttttgatc tattaacaga tatataaatg gaaaagctgc ataaccactt
      361 taactaatac tttcaacatt ttcagtttgt attacttctt attcaaatgt cataaaagta
      421 tcaacaaaaa attgttaata tacctctata ctttaacgtc aaggagaaaa aactataatg
      481 tcctctcaag cctggcagcc tggtgtggct atgcccaatt tgtataagat gcaaagaatg
      541 cttctggaga aatgcgattt gcaaaactac ggagacagcg ctacattacc aaagggtatt
      601 atgatgaacg tagcaaagta cacccaattg tgtcaatact taaatacgtt gactttggct
      661 gttccgtata acatgcgtgt catacacttt ggggccggtt cagacaaagg cgtcgctcca
      721 ggtaccgcag ttctaaggca atggctccca actggtactc tattggttga ttctgatctg
      781 aacgacttcg tcagtgatgc tgactccact ttaatcggtg attgtgctac cgttcatacg
      841 gcgaacaagt gggacttgat tatttcggat atgtacgacc caaagaccaa aaatgttaca
      901 aaggaaaatg attctaaaga aggtttcttt acttatatct gtggtttcat ccagcaaaag
      961 cttgccttgg gcggttctgt ggctattaag atcactgaac actcctggaa cgccgactta
     1021 tacaaattga tgggtcattt cgcttggtgg accgcgtttg ttaccaacgt taacgctagt
     1081 tcttcggaag cctttctcat cggttgtaat tatttaggaa agccacgcga acaaattgat
     1141 ggttacgtca tgcacgctaa ctacattttc tggagaaata ctaaccctat acaattgtca
     1201 agctatagtt tattcgacat gtcaaagttt ccattgaagt tgagaggtac agctgtcatg
     1261 tccttgaagg aagggcagat caacgatatg atcttatctt tgctgtctaa aggtagactc
     1321 attattagag aaaataatcg ggttgttatc tcttctgatg tgctagtcaa caacctcgtg
     1381 ccgagaggtt cttggagcca tccgcagttt gaaaaataaa caggcccctt ttcctttgtc
     1441 gatatcatgt aattagttat gtcacgctta cattcacgcc ctcctcccac atccgctcta
     1501 accgaaaagg aaggagttag acaacctgaa gtctaggtcc ctatttattt tttttaatag
     1561 ttatgttagt attaagaacg ttatttatat ttcaaatttt tctttttttt ctgtacaaag
     1621 cggccgccga accactagtg cactgcagta cacggtttcc ttgaaatttt tttgattcgg
     1681 taatctccga acagaaggaa gaacgaagga aggagcacag acttagattg gtatatatac
     1741 gcatatgtag tgttgaagaa acatgaaatt gcccagtatt cttaacccaa ctgcacagaa
     1801 caaaaacgtg caggaaacga agataaatca tgtcgaaagc tacatataag gaacgtgctg
     1861 ctactcatcc tagtcctgtt gctgccaagc tatttaatat catgcacgaa aagcaaacaa
     1921 acttgtgtgc ttcattggat gttcgtacca ccaaggaatt actggagtta gttgaagcat
     1981 taggtcccaa aatttgttta ctaaaaacac atgtggatat cttgactgat ttttccatgg
     2041 agggcacagt taagccgcta aaggcattat ccgccaagta caatttttta ctcttcgagg
     2101 acagaaaatt tgctgacatt ggtaatacag tcaaattgca gtactctgcg ggtgtataca
     2161 gaatagcaga atgggcagac attacgaatg cacacggtgt ggtgggccca ggtattgtta
     2221 gcggtttgaa gcaggcggca gaagaagtaa caaaggaacc tagaggcctt ttgatgttag
     2281 cagaattgtc atgcaagggc tccctatcta ctggagaata tactaagggt actgttgaca
     2341 ttgcgaagag cgacaaagat tttgttatcg gctttattgc tcaaagagac atgggtggaa
     2401 gagatgaagg ttacgattgg ttgattatga cacccggtgt gggtttagat gacaagggag
     2461 atgcattggg tcaacagtat agaaccgtgg atgatgtggt ttctacagga tctgacatta
     2521 ttattgttgg aagaggacta tttgcaaagg gaagggatgc taaggtagag ggtgaacgtt
     2581 acagaaaagc aggctgggaa gcatatttga gaagatgcgg ccagcaaaac taaaaaactg
     2641 tattataagt aaatgcatgt atactaaact cacaaattag agcttcaatt taattatatc
     2701 agttattacc cgagtaacga agcatctgtg cttcattttg tagaacaaaa atgcaacgcg
     2761 agagcgctaa tttttcaaac aaagaatctg agctgcattt ttacagaaca gaaatgcaac
     2821 gcgaaagcgc tattttacca acgaagaatc tgtgcttcat ttttgtaaaa caaaaatgca
     2881 acgcgagagc gctaattttt caaacaaaga atctgagctg catttttaca gaacagaaat
     2941 gcaacgcgag agcgctattt taccaacaaa gaatctatac ttcttttttg ttctacaaaa
     3001 atgcatcccg agagcgctat ttttctaaca aagcatctta gattactttt tttctccttt
     3061 gtgcgctcta taatgcagtc tcttgataac tttttgcact gtaggtccgt taaggttaga
     3121 agaaggctac tttggtgtct attttctctt ccataaaaaa agcctgactc cacttcccgc
     3181 gtttactgat tactagcgaa gctgcgggtg cattttttca agataaaggc atccccgatt
     3241 atattctata ccgatgtgga ttgcgcatac tttgtgaaca gaaagtgata gcgttgatga
     3301 ttcttcattg gtcagaaaat tatgaacggt ttcttctatt ttgtctctat atactacgta
     3361 taggaaatgt ttacattttc gtattgtttt cgattcactc tatgaatagt tcttactaca
     3421 atttttttgt ctaaagagta atactagaga taaacataaa aaatgtagag gtcgagttta
     3481 gatgcaagtt caaggagcga aaggtggatg ggtaggttat atagggatat agcacagaga
     3541 tatatagcaa agagatactt ttgagcaatg tttgtggaag cggtattcgc aatattttag
     3601 tagctcgtta cagtccggtg cgtttttggt tttttgaaag tgcgtcatca gagcgctttt
     3661 ggttttcaaa agcgctctga agttcctata ctttctagct agagaatagg aacttcccga
     3721 gcggccgcgt gttacaagct tgactccagc gtaactggac tgcaatcaac tcactggctc
     3781 accttcacgg gtgggccttt cttcggtaga aaatcaaagg atcttcttga gatccttttt
     3841 ttctgcgcgt aatctgctgc ttgcaaacaa aaaaaccacc gctaccagcg gtggtttgtt
     3901 tgccggatca agagctacca actctttttc cgaggtaact ggcttcagca gagcgcagat
     3961 accaaatact gttcttctag tgtagccgta gttaggccac cacttcaaga actctgtagc
     4021 accgcctaca tacctcgctc tgctaatcct gttaccagtg gctgctgcca gtggcgataa
     4081 gtcgtgtctt accgggttgg actcaagacg atagttaccg gataaggcgc agcggtcggg
     4141 ctgaacgggg ggttcgtgca cacagcccag cttggagcga acgacctaca ccgaactgag
     4201 atacctacag cgtgagctat gagaaagcgc cacgcttccc gaagggagaa aggcggacag
     4261 gtatccggta agcggcaggg tcggaacagg agagcgcacg agggagcttc caggggtaaa
     4321 cgcctggtat ctttatagtc ctgtcgggtt tcgccacctc tgacttgagc atcgattttt
     4381 gtgatgctcg tcaggggggc ggagcctatg gaaaaacgcc agcaacgcag aaaggcccac
     4441 ccgaaggtga gccaggtgat tacatttggg ccctcatcag aggttttcac cgtcatcacc
     4501 gaaacgcgcg aggcagctgc ggtaaagctc atcagcgtgg tcgtgaagcg attcacagat
     4561 gtctgcctgt tcatccgcgt ccagctcgtt gagtttctcc agaagcgtta atgtctggct
     4621 tctgataaag cgggccatgt taagggcggt tttttcctgt ttggtcactt accaatgctt
     4681 aatcagtgag gcacctatct cagcgatctg tctatttcgt tcatccatag ttgcctgact
     4741 ccccgtcgtg tagataacta cgatgcggga gggcttacca tctggcccca gtgctgcaat
     4801 gataccgcga gacccacgct caccggctcc agatttatca gcaataaacc agccagccgg
     4861 gagggccgag cgcagaagtg atcctgcaac tttatccgcc tccatccagt ctattaattg
     4921 ttgccgggaa gctagagtaa gtagttcgcc agttaatagt ttgcgcaacg ttgttgccat
     4981 tgctacaggc atcgtggtgt cacgctcgtc gtttggtatg gcttcattca gctccggttc
     5041 ccaacgatca aggcgagtta catgatcccc catgttgtgc aaaaaagcgg ttagctcctt
     5101 cggtcctccg atcgttgcca gaagtaagtt ggccgcagtg ttatcactca tggttatggc
     5161 agcactgcat aattctctta ctgtcatgcc atccgtgaga tgcttttctg tgactggtga
     5221 gtactcaacc aagtcattct gagaatagtg tatgcggcga ccgagttgct cttgcccggc
     5281 gtcaatacgg gataataccg cgccacatag cagaacttta aaagtgctca tcattggaaa
     5341 acgttcttcg gggcgtaaac tctcaaggat cttaccgctg ttgagatcca gttcgatgta
     5401 acccactcgt gcacccaact gatcttcagc atcttttact ttcaccagcg tttctgggtg
     5461 agcaaaaaca ggaaggcaaa atgccgcaaa aaagggaata agggcgacac ggaaatgttg
     5521 aatactcatt ttagcttcct tagctcctga aaatctcgat aactcaaaaa atacgcccgg
     5581 tagtgatctt atttcattat ggtgaaagtt ggaacctctt acgtgccgat caagtcaaaa
     5641 gcctccggtc ggaggctttt gactttctgc tatggaggtc aggtatgatt taaatggtca
     5701 gttaga
//
