[The description below was written by a language model from this plasmid's Addgene catalogue record and the feature table of its GenBank file.]
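Description:
pGBW-m4046556 is a 5.7 kb episomal yeast expression plasmid, built as an E. coli–S. cerevisiae shuttle vector, for producing the SARS-CoV-2 2'-O-ribose methyltransferase, a mature cleavage product of the ORF1ab polyprotein. In bacteria it replicates from a ColE1/pUC-type origin and is selected with ampicillin through a beta-lactamase gene that the annotation places downstream of a cat promoter. The catalogue lists the plasmid as high copy, although a rop coding sequence, which normally lowers copy number, is annotated next to AmpR. Short phage T3Te and T7Te terminators flank the bacterial origin, and a tonB terminator sits beside the resistance cassette, presumably insulating these modules from transcriptional read-through. In yeast, the 2µ origin supports multicopy maintenance, and URA3 allows selection in ura3 strains on medium lacking uracil, with 5-FOA counterselection possible.

The roughly 0.9 kb insert was made by gene synthesis and recoded for S. cerevisiae codon usage ("recode 1"). It is not annotated as a feature in the GenBank record, but it would occupy the unannotated gap between the GAL1 promoter and the tag sequences. Expression is driven by the GAL1 promoter, including its Gal4-binding UAS, so transcription is galactose-inducible. The coding sequence is fused at its C terminus to a thrombin cleavage site followed by a Strep-tag II, which allows affinity capture on Strep-Tactin and later removal of the tag. A CYC1 primer site downstream suggests a CYC1 terminator, though no terminator is annotated there. The construct belongs to a set of tagged SARS-CoV-2 protein plasmids intended for expression and purification from yeast. The depositor notes that the sequencing used for quality control may not cover the whole plasmid.
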