Addgene plasmid #149061: pGBW-m4046556
Purpose: Yeast Expression plasmid for SARS-CoV-2 2'-O-ribose methyltransferase
Depositing lab: Ginkgo Bioworks & Benjie Chen. Depositing organization: Ginkgo Bioworks.
Backbone
  Vector backbone: AmpR; 2u URA3
  Backbone size w/o insert (bp): 4078
  Vector type: Yeast Expression
  Selectable markers: URA3
Growth in bacteria
  Bacterial resistance: Ampicillin, 100 μg/mL
  Growth temperature: 37°C
  Growth strain: DH5alpha
  Copy number: High Copy
Gene/Insert
  Gene/Insert name: SARS-CoV-2 2'-O-ribose methyltransferase
  Species: S. cerevisiae (budding yeast); Severe acute respiratory syndrome coronavirus 2
  Insert size (bp): 893
  Mutation: Saccharomyces cerevisiae recode 1
  Entrez Gene: ORF1ab (a.k.a. GU280_gp01)
  Promoter: pGAL1
  Tag / fusion protein: Cleavable thrombin;StrepII (C terminal on backbone)
  Cloning method: Unknown
Resource information
  A portion of this plasmid was derived from a plasmid made by: GinkgoBioworks
Depositor comments: NCBI Reference Sequence: YP_009725311.1. Created by gene synthesis with Not1 site. NGS used for QC was performed by Ginkgo and may not fully cover the entire plasmid.
How to cite: pGBW-m4046556 was a gift from Ginkgo Bioworks & Benjie Chen (Addgene plasmid # 149061 ; http://n2t.net/addgene:149061 ; RRID:Addgene_149061)
